Addgene plasmid #230876: AiP15481: pAAV-AiE0140h_3xC2-minBG-iCre(R297T)-4X2C-BGHpA (Alias: CN5481)
Purpose: AiE0140h_3xC2 is an enhancer sequence, designed to drive AAV-mediated transgene expression in striatal Pvalb interneurons
Depositing lab: Allen Institute for Brain Science & Jonathan Ting. Depositing organization: Allen Institute. Publication: Enhancer AAV toolbox for accessing and perturbing striatal cell types and circuits. Hunker AC, Wirthlin ME, Gill G, Johansen NJ, Hooper M, Omstead V, Vargas S, Lerma MN, Taskin N, Weed N, Laird WD, Bishaw YM, Bendrick JL, Gore BB, Ben-Simon Y, Opitz-Araya X, Martinez RA, Way SW, Thyagarajan B, Otto S, Sanchez REA, Alexander JR, Amaya A, Amster A, Arbuckle J, Ayala A, Baker PM, Barcelli T, Barta S, Bertagnolli D, Bielstein C, Bishwakarma P, Bowlus J, Boyer G, Brouner K, Casian B, Casper T, Chakka AB, Chakrabarty R, Chong P, Clark M, Colbert K, Daniel S, Dawe T, Departee M, DiValentin P, Donadio NP, Dotson NI, Dwivedi D, Egdorf T, Fliss T, Gary A, Goldy J, Grasso C, Groce EL, Gudsnuk K, Han W, Haradon Z, Hastings S, Helback O, Ho WV, Huang C, Johnson T, Jones DL, Juneau Z, Kenney J, Leibly M, Li S, Liang E, Loeffler H, Lusk NA, Madigan Z, Malloy J, Malone J, McCue R, Melchor J, Mich JK, Moosman S, Morin E, Naidoo R, Newman D, Ngo K, Nguyen K, Oster AL, Ouellette B, Oyama AA, Pena N, Pham T, Phillips E, Pom C, Potekhina L, Ransford S, Ray PL, Reding M, Rette DF, Reynoldson C, Rimorin C, Sigler AR, Rocha DB, Ronellenfitch K, Ruiz A, Sawyer L, Sevigny JP, Shapovalova NV, Shepard N, Shulga L, Soliman S, Staats B, Taormina MJ, Tieu M, Wang Y, Wilkes J, Wood T, Zhou T, Williford A, Dee N, Mollenkopf T, Ng L, Esposito L, Kalmbach BE, Yao S, Ariza J, Collman F, Mufti S, Smith K, Waters J, Ersing I, Patrick M, Zeng H, Lein ES, Kojima Y, Horwitz G, Owen SF, Levi BP, Daigle TL, Tasic B, Bakken TE, Ting JT. Neuron. 2025 May 21;113(10):1507-1524.e17. doi: 10.1016/j.neuron.2025.04.035. PubMed 40403704.
Backbone
  Vector backbone: pAAV
  Vector type: Mammalian Expression, AAV
Growth in bacteria
  Bacterial resistance: Ampicillin, 100 μg/mL
  Growth temperature: 30°C
  Growth strain: NEB Stable
  Copy number: Unknown
Gene/Insert
  Gene/Insert name: iCre(R297T)
Terms and licenses: Academic/Nonprofit Terms; Industry Terms: Not Available to Industry
Depositor comments: Please visit https://doi.org/10.1101/2024.09.27.615553 for bioRxiv preprint.
How to cite: AiP15481: pAAV-AiE0140h_3xC2-minBG-iCre(R297T)-4X2C-BGHpA (Alias: CN5481) was a gift from Allen Institute for Brain Science & Jonathan Ting (Addgene plasmid # 230876 ; http://n2t.net/addgene:230876 ; RRID:Addgene_230876)
