[The description below was written by a language model from this plasmid's Addgene catalogue record and pLannotate feature annotations shown in this document.]
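Description:
AiP15481: pAAV-AiE0140h_3xC2-minBG-iCre(R297T)-4X2C-BGHpA (alias CN5481) is an AAV transfer plasmid of about 5.1 kb, built on a pAAV backbone for packaging a recombinant AAV genome that expresses Cre recombinase in a defined neuronal population. It is propagated in E. coli through a high-copy ColE1/pUC-type origin with ampicillin selection (AmpR under its own bla promoter), and the backbone also carries an f1/M13 phage origin and small remnants of pBR322 bom and rop sequences. The recorded host is a recombination-reducing strain, which is common for plasmids carrying repeat-prone ITRs.

Between the two AAV2 inverted terminal repeats, which provide the signals for genome replication and encapsidation, lies a single expression cassette. According to the name and stated purpose, the AiE0140h_3xC2 enhancer is intended to direct AAV-mediated expression to striatal Pvalb interneurons. The name suggests a triplicated core of the enhancer coupled to a minimal beta-globin promoter (minBG). Neither element is annotated in the feature tables, but the roughly 700 nt of unannotated sequence upstream of the coding region is consistent with their presence. The payload is iCre(R297T), a Cre open reading frame carrying a point substitution, followed by a bovine growth hormone polyadenylation signal. An unannotated stretch between the Cre CDS and the poly(A) signal presumably holds the "4X2C" element, whose nature the record does not explain.

The depositor sequence and the sequencing result agree closely. The latter shows only fragments of the left ITR, as is often seen when sequencing through ITRs. The construct serves to deliver Cre selectively to striatal Pvalb interneurons, for example to act on loxP-based reporter or effector alleles.
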