Features (pLannotate 1.2.2; 11 found; start..end, strand, type, name):
      1..141     -  repeat_region  AAV2 ITR: inverted terminal repeat of adeno-associated virus serotype 2 inverted
    870..1895    +  CDS            cre: RECR_BPP1 - Experimental evidence at protein level: Swiss-Prot protein existence level 1. Catalyzes site-specific recombination between two 34-base- pair LOXP sites. Its role is to maintain the phage genome as a monomeric unit-copy plasmid in the lysogenic state. From Escherichia phage P1 (Bacteriophage P1).
   2163..2274    +  polyA_signal   bGH poly(A) signal: bovine growth hormone polyadenylation signal
   2386..2526    +  repeat_region  AAV2 ITR: inverted terminal repeat of adeno-associated virus serotype 2 inverted
   2531..2582    -  misc_feature   bom (fragment): basis of mobility region from pBR322
   2601..2981    +  rep_origin     M13 ori (sequence partly withheld): M13 bacteriophage origin of replication; arrow indicates direction of (+) strand synthesis
   3057..3106    -  misc_feature   bom (fragment): basis of mobility region from pBR322
   3208..3243    -  CDS            rop (fragment): Rop protein, which maintains plasmids at low copy number; rop
   3338..3442    +  promoter       AmpR promoter: bla
   3443..4303    +  CDS            AmpR: β-lactamase; bla; confers resistance to ampicillin, carbenicillin, and related antibiotics
   4474..5062    +  rep_origin     ori: high-copy-number ColE1/pMB1/pBR322/pUC origin of replication
>Addgene plasmid #230876 | AiP15481: pAAV-AiE0140h_3xC2-minBG-iCre(R297T)-4X2C-BGHpA (Alias: CN5481) | depositor full sequence | sequence record 453368 | AiP15481: pAAV-AiE0140h_3xC2-minBG-iCre(R297T)-4X2C-BGHpA (Alias: CN5481) sequence 5123 bps
CCTGCAGGCAGCTGCGCGCTCGCTCGCTCACTGAGGCCGCCCGGGCAAAGCCCGGGCGTCGGGCGACCTT
TGGTCGCCCGGCCTCAGTGAGCGAGCGAGCGCGCAGAGAGGGAGTGGCCAACTCCATCACTAGGGGTTCC
TGCGGCCGCACGCGTCCAAGAAATTAGAATAAAGGGAAAAATGACTTTGAGATGTACTTTCTTAAAATAA
CTGAAGTAATGACCGCATGAGCCAGCTGATGGGTTTTTAAATGGATACGTTTCTATCAGCCTGCTGCTTG
ATGCCAGAGCCAAATATATATGGAGTGTATTATATCATATCCTGTAGGCAGGAGACTGTTGGGGCATTGG
GGGACCCAAGAAATTAGAATAAAGGGAAAAATGACTTTGAGATGTACTTTCTTAAAATAACTGAAGTAAT
GACCGCATGAGCCAGCTGATGGGTTTTTAAATGGATACGTTTCTATCAGCCTGCTGCTTGATGCCAGAGC
CAAATATATATGGAGTGTATTATATCATATCCTGTAGGCAGGAGACTGTTGGGGCATTGGGGGACCCAAG
AAATTAGAATAAAGGGAAAAATGACTTTGAGATGTACTTTCTTAAAATAACTGAAGTAATGACCGCATGA
GCCAGCTGATGGGTTTTTAAATGGATACGTTTCTATCAGCCTGCTGCTTGATGCCAGAGCCAAATATATA
TGGAGTGTATTATATCATATCCTGTAGGCAGGAGACTGTTGGGGCATTGGGGGACGAGCTCGGGCTGGGC
ATAAAAGTCAGGGCAGAGCCATCTATTGCTTACATTTGCTTCTGGGATCCAGATCTTTCCAAGCTAGCCA
CCATGGTGCCCAAGAAGAAGAGGAAAGTCTCCAACCTGCTGACTGTGCACCAAAACCTGCCTGCCCTCCC
TGTGGATGCCACCTCTGATGAAGTCAGGAAGAACCTGATGGACATGTTCAGGGACAGGCAGGCCTTCTCT
GAACACACCTGGAAGATGCTCCTGTCTGTGTGCAGATCCTGGGCTGCCTGGTGCAAGCTGAACAACAGGA
AATGGTTCCCTGCTGAACCTGAGGATGTGAGGGACTACCTCCTGTACCTGCAAGCCAGAGGCCTGGCTGT
GAAGACCATCCAACAGCACCTGGGCCAGCTCAACATGCTGCACAGGAGATCTGGCCTGCCTCGCCCTTCT
GACTCCAATGCTGTGTCCCTGGTGATGAGGAGAATCAGAAAGGAGAATGTGGATGCTGGGGAGAGAGCCA
AGCAGGCCCTGGCCTTTGAACGCACTGACTTTGACCAAGTCAGATCCCTGATGGAGAACTCTGACAGATG
CCAGGACATCAGGAACCTGGCCTTCCTGGGCATTGCCTACAACACCCTGCTGCGCATTGCCGAAATTGCC
AGAATCAGAGTGAAGGACATCTCCCGCACCGATGGTGGGAGAATGCTGATCCACATTGGCAGGACCAAGA
CCCTGGTGTCCACAGCTGGTGTGGAGAAGGCCCTGTCCCTGGGGGTTACCAAGCTGGTGGAGAGATGGAT
CTCTGTGTCTGGTGTGGCTGATGACCCCAACAACTACCTGTTCTGCCGGGTCAGAAAGAATGGTGTGGCT
GCCCCTTCTGCCACCTCCCAACTGTCCACCCGGGCCCTGGAAGGGATCTTTGAGGCCACCCACCGCCTGA
TCTATGGTGCCAAGGATGACTCTGGGCAGAGATACCTGGCCTGGTCTGGCCACTCTGCCAGAGTGGGTGC
TGCCACCGACATGGCCAGGGCTGGTGTGTCCATCCCTGAAATCATGCAGGCTGGTGGCTGGACCAATGTG
AACATTGTGATGAACTACATCAGAAACCTGGACTCTGAGACTGGGGCCATGGTGAGGCTGCTCGAAGATG
GGGACTGAGGCGCGCCGCGGCCTTAAAGAGACCGGTTCACTGTGACAGTAAAAGAGACCGGTTCACTGTG
AGAATGAAAGAGACCGGTTCACTGTGATCGGAAAAGAGACCGGTTCACTGTGAGCGGCCTTGAAACCCAG
CAGACAATGTAGCTCAGTAGAAACCCAGCAGACAATGTAGCTGAATGGAAACCCAGCAGACAATGTAGCT
TCGGAGAAACCCAGCAGACAATGTAGCTGTCGACGAATTCAAGCTTCTCGAGAGATCTTCGACTGTGCCT
TCTAGTTGCCAGCCATCTGTTGTTTGCCCCTCCCCCGTGCCTTCCTTGACCCTGGAAGGTGCCACTCCCA
CTGTCCTTTCCTAATAAAATGAGGAAATTGCATCGCATTGTCTGAGTAGGTGTCATTCTATTCTGGGGGG
TGGGGTGGGGCAGGACAGCAAGGGGGAGGATTGGGAAGACAATAGCAGGCATGCACGTGCGGACCGAGCG
GCCGCAGGAACCCCTAGTGATGGAGTTGGCCACTCCCTCTCTGCGCGCTCGCTCGCTCACTGAGGCCGGG
CGACCAAAGGTCGCCCGACGCCCGGGCTTTGCCCGGGCGGCCTCAGTGAGCGAGCGAGCGCGCAGCTGCC
TGCAGGGGCGCCTGATGCGGTATTTTCTCCTTACGCATCTGTGCGGTATTTCACACCGCATA
[142 nt withheld, positions 2583-2724]
C
[141 nt withheld, positions 2726-2866]
CCTTTGACGTTGGAGTCCACGTTCTTT
[37 nt withheld, positions 2894-2930]
ACCCTATCTCGGGCTATTCTTTTGATTTATAAGGGATTTTGCCGATTTCGGCCTATTGGTTAAAAAATGA
GCTGATTTAACAAAAATTTAACGCGAATTTTAACAAAATATTAACGTTTACAATTTTATGGTGCACTCTC
AGTACAATCTGCTCTGATGCCGCATAGTTAAGCCAGCCCCGACACCCGCCAACACCCGCTGACGCGCCCT
GACGGGCTTGTCTGCTCCCGGCATCCGCTTACAGACAAGCTGTGACCGTCTCCGGGAGCTGCATGTGTCA
GAGGTTTTCACCGTCATCACCGAAACGCGCGAGACGAAAGGGCCTCGTGATACGCCTATTTTTATAGGTT
AATGTCATGATAATAATGGTTTCTTAGACGTCAGGTGGCACTTTTCGGGGAAATGTGCGCGGAACCCCTA
TTTGTTTATTTTTCTAAATACATTCAAATATGTATCCGCTCATGAGACAATAACCCTGATAAATGCTTCA
ATAATATTGAAAAAGGAAGAGTATGAGTATTCAACATTTCCGTGTCGCCCTTATTCCCTTTTTTGCGGCA
TTTTGCCTTCCTGTTTTTGCTCACCCAGAAACGCTGGTGAAAGTAAAAGATGCTGAAGATCAGTTGGGTG
CACGAGTGGGTTACATCGAACTGGATCTCAACAGCGGTAAGATCCTTGAGAGTTTTCGCCCCGAAGAACG
TTTTCCAATGATGAGCACTTTTAAAGTTCTGCTATGTGGCGCGGTATTATCCCGTATTGACGCCGGGCAA
GAGCAACTCGGTCGCCGCATACACTATTCTCAGAATGACTTGGTTGAGTACTCACCAGTCACAGAAAAGC
ATCTTACGGATGGCATGACAGTAAGAGAATTATGCAGTGCTGCCATAACCATGAGTGATAACACTGCGGC
CAACTTACTTCTGACAACGATCGGAGGACCGAAGGAGCTAACCGCTTTTTTGCACAACATGGGGGATCAT
GTAACTCGCCTTGATCGTTGGGAACCGGAGCTGAATGAAGCCATACCAAACGACGAGCGTGACACCACGA
TGCCTGTAGCAATGGCAACAACGTTGCGCAAACTATTAACTGGCGAACTACTTACTCTAGCTTCCCGGCA
ACAATTAATAGACTGGATGGAGGCGGATAAAGTTGCAGGACCACTTCTGCGCTCGGCCCTTCCGGCTGGC
TGGTTTATTGCTGATAAATCTGGAGCCGGTGAGCGTGGGTCTCGCGGTATCATTGCAGCACTGGGGCCAG
ATGGTAAGCCCTCCCGTATCGTAGTTATCTACACGACGGGGAGTCAGGCAACTATGGATGAACGAAATAG
ACAGATCGCTGAGATAGGTGCCTCACTGATTAAGCATTGGTAACTGTCAGACCAAGTTTACTCATATATA
CTTTAGATTGATTTAAAACTTCATTTTTAATTTAAAAGGATCTAGGTGAAGATCCTTTTTGATAATCTCA
TGACCAAAATCCCTTAACGTGAGTTTTCGTTCCACTGAGCGTCAGACCCCGTAGAAAAGATCAAAGGATC
TTCTTGAGATCCTTTTTTTCTGCGCGTAATCTGCTGCTTGCAAACAAAAAAACCACCGCTACCAGCGGTG
GTTTGTTTGCCGGATCAAGAGCTACCAACTCTTTTTCCGAAGGTAACTGGCTTCAGCAGAGCGCAGATAC
CAAATACTGTCCTTCTAGTGTAGCCGTAGTTAGGCCACCACTTCAAGAACTCTGTAGCACCGCCTACATA
CCTCGCTCTGCTAATCCTGTTACCAGTGGCTGCTGCCAGTGGCGATAAGTCGTGTCTTACCGGGTTGGAC
TCAAGACGATAGTTACCGGATAAGGCGCAGCGGTCGGGCTGAACGGGGGGTTCGTGCACACAGCCCAGCT
TGGAGCGAACGACCTACACCGAACTGAGATACCTACAGCGTGAGCTATGAGAAAGCGCCACGCTTCCCGA
AGGGAGAAAGGCGGACAGGTATCCGGTAAGCGGCAGGGTCGGAACAGGAGAGCGCACGAGGGAGCTTCCA
GGGGGAAACGCCTGGTATCTTTATAGTCCTGTCGGGTTTCGCCACCTCTGACTTGAGCGTCGATTTTTGT
GATGCTCGTCAGGGGGGCGGAGCCTATGGAAAAACGCCAGCAACGCGGCCTTTTTACGGTTCCTGGCCTT
TTGCTGGCCTTTTGCTCACATGT
