Features (pLannotate 1.2.2; 12 found; start..end, strand, type, name):
     12..39      +  repeat_region  AAV2 ITR (fragment): inverted terminal repeat of adeno-associated virus serotype 2 inverted
     68..95      +  repeat_region  AAV2 ITR (fragment): inverted terminal repeat of adeno-associated virus serotype 2 inverted
    859..1884    +  CDS            cre: RECR_BPP1 - Experimental evidence at protein level: Swiss-Prot protein existence level 1. Catalyzes site-specific recombination between two 34-base- pair LOXP sites. Its role is to maintain the phage genome as a monomeric unit-copy plasmid in the lysogenic state. From Escherichia phage P1 (Bacteriophage P1).
   2152..2263    +  polyA_signal   bGH poly(A) signal: bovine growth hormone polyadenylation signal
   2381..2521    +  repeat_region  AAV2 ITR: inverted terminal repeat of adeno-associated virus serotype 2 inverted
   2526..2577    -  misc_feature   bom (fragment): basis of mobility region from pBR322
   2596..3051    +  rep_origin     f1 ori (sequence partly withheld): f1 bacteriophage origin of replication; arrow indicates direction of (+) strand synthesis
   3052..3101    -  misc_feature   bom (fragment): basis of mobility region from pBR322
   3203..3238    -  CDS            rop (fragment): Rop protein, which maintains plasmids at low copy number; rop
   3333..3437    +  promoter       AmpR promoter: bla
   3438..4298    +  CDS            AmpR: β-lactamase; bla; confers resistance to ampicillin, carbenicillin, and related antibiotics
   4469..5057    +  rep_origin     ori: high-copy-number ColE1/pMB1/pBR322/pUC origin of replication
>Addgene plasmid #230876 | AiP15481: pAAV-AiE0140h_3xC2-minBG-iCre(R297T)-4X2C-BGHpA (Alias: CN5481) | addgene full sequence | sequence record 459320 | Addgene NGS Result
CCTGCAGGCAGCTGCGCGCTCGCTCGCTCACTGAGGCCGCCCGGGCGTCGGGCGACCTTTGGTCGCCCGG
CCTCAGTGAGCGAGCGAGCGCGCAGAGAGGGAGTGGCCAACTCCATCACTAGGGGTTCCTGCGGCCGCAC
GCGTCCAAGAAATTAGAATAAAGGGAAAAATGACTTTGAGATGTACTTTCTTAAAATAACTGAAGTAATG
ACCGCATGAGCCAGCTGATGGGTTTTTAAATGGATACGTTTCTATCAGCCTGCTGCTTGATGCCAGAGCC
AAATATATATGGAGTGTATTATATCATATCCTGTAGGCAGGAGACTGTTGGGGCATTGGGGGACCCAAGA
AATTAGAATAAAGGGAAAAATGACTTTGAGATGTACTTTCTTAAAATAACTGAAGTAATGACCGCATGAG
CCAGCTGATGGGTTTTTAAATGGATACGTTTCTATCAGCCTGCTGCTTGATGCCAGAGCCAAATATATAT
GGAGTGTATTATATCATATCCTGTAGGCAGGAGACTGTTGGGGCATTGGGGGACCCAAGAAATTAGAATA
AAGGGAAAAATGACTTTGAGATGTACTTTCTTAAAATAACTGAAGTAATGACCGCATGAGCCAGCTGATG
GGTTTTTAAATGGATACGTTTCTATCAGCCTGCTGCTTGATGCCAGAGCCAAATATATATGGAGTGTATT
ATATCATATCCTGTAGGCAGGAGACTGTTGGGGCATTGGGGGACGAGCTCGGGCTGGGCATAAAAGTCAG
GGCAGAGCCATCTATTGCTTACATTTGCTTCTGGGATCCAGATCTTTCGAAGCTAGCCACCATGGTGCCC
AAGAAGAAGAGGAAAGTCTCCAACCTGCTGACTGTGCACCAAAACCTGCCTGCCCTCCCTGTGGATGCCA
CCTCTGATGAAGTCAGGAAGAACCTGATGGACATGTTCAGGGACAGGCAGGCCTTCTCTGAACACACCTG
GAAGATGCTCCTGTCTGTGTGCAGATCCTGGGCTGCCTGGTGCAAGCTGAACAACAGGAAATGGTTCCCT
GCTGAACCTGAGGATGTGAGGGACTACCTCCTGTACCTGCAAGCCAGAGGCCTGGCTGTGAAGACCATCC
AACAGCACCTGGGCCAGCTCAACATGCTGCACAGGAGATCTGGCCTGCCTCGCCCTTCTGACTCCAATGC
TGTGTCCCTGGTGATGAGGAGAATCAGAAAGGAGAATGTGGATGCTGGGGAGAGAGCCAAGCAGGCCCTG
GCCTTTGAACGCACTGACTTTGACCAAGTCAGATCCCTGATGGAGAACTCTGACAGATGCCAGGACATCA
GGAACCTGGCCTTCCTGGGCATTGCCTACAACACCCTGCTGCGCATTGCCGAAATTGCCAGAATCAGAGT
GAAGGACATCTCCCGCACCGATGGTGGGAGAATGCTGATCCACATTGGCAGGACCAAGACCCTGGTGTCC
ACAGCTGGTGTGGAGAAGGCCCTGTCCCTGGGGGTTACCAAGCTGGTGGAGAGATGGATCTCTGTGTCTG
GTGTGGCTGATGACCCCAACAACTACCTGTTCTGCCGGGTCAGAAAGAATGGTGTGGCTGCCCCTTCTGC
CACCTCCCAACTGTCCACCCGGGCCCTGGAAGGGATCTTTGAGGCCACCCACCGCCTGATCTATGGTGCC
AAGGATGACTCTGGGCAGAGATACCTGGCCTGGTCTGGCCACTCTGCCAGAGTGGGTGCTGCCACCGACA
TGGCCAGGGCTGGTGTGTCCATCCCTGAAATCATGCAGGCTGGTGGCTGGACCAATGTGAACATTGTGAT
GAACTACATCAGAAACCTGGACTCTGAGACTGGGGCCATGGTGAGGCTGCTCGAAGATGGGGACTGAGGC
GCGCCGCGGCCTTAAAGAGACCGGTTCACTGTGACAGTAAAAGAGACCGGTTCACTGTGAGAATGAAAGA
GACCGGTTCACTGTGATCGGAAAAGAGACCGGTTCACTGTGAGCGGCCTTGAAACCCAGCAGACAATGTA
GCTCAGTAGAAACCCAGCAGACAATGTAGCTGAATGGAAACCCAGCAGACAATGTAGCTTCGGAGAAACC
CAGCAGACAATGTAGCTGTCGACGAATTCAAGCTTCTCGAGAGATCTTCGACTGTGCCTTCTAGTTGCCA
GCCATCTGTTGTTTGCCCCTCCCCCGTGCCTTCCTTGACCCTGGAAGGTGCCACTCCCACTGTCCTTTCC
TAATAAAATGAGGAAATTGCATCGCATTGTCTGAGTAGGTGTCATTCTATTCTGGGGGGTGGGGTGGGGC
AGGACAGCAAGGGGGAGGATTGGGAAGACAATAGCAGGCATGAGATCTCACGTGCGGACCGAGCGGCCGC
AGGAACCCCTAGTGATGGAGTTGGCCACTCCCTCTCTGCGCGCTCGCTCGCTCACTGAGGCCGGGCGACC
AAAGGTCGCCCGACGCCCGGGCTTTGCCCGGGCGGCCTCAGTGAGCGAGCGAGCGCGCAGCTGCCTGCAG
GGGCGCCTGATGCGGTATTTTCTCCTTACGCATCTGTGCGGTATTTCACACCGCATA
[95 nt withheld, positions 2578-2672]
T
[46 nt withheld, positions 2674-2719]
C
[141 nt withheld, positions 2721-2861]
CCTTTGACGTTGGAGTCCACGTTCTTT
[37 nt withheld, positions 2889-2925]
ACTCTATCTCGGGCTATTCTTTTGATTTATAAGGGATTTTGCCGATTTCGGTCTATTGGTTAAAAAATGA
GCTGATTTAACAAAAATTTAACGCGAATTTTAACAAAATATTAACGTTTACAATTTTATGGTGCACTCTC
AGTACAATCTGCTCTGATGCCGCATAGTTAAGCCAGCCCCGACACCCGCCAACACCCGCTGACGCGCCCT
GACGGGCTTGTCTGCTCCCGGCATCCGCTTACAGACAAGCTGTGACCGTCTCCGGGAGCTGCATGTGTCA
GAGGTTTTCACCGTCATCACCGAAACGCGCGAGACGAAAGGGCCTCGTGATACGCCTATTTTTATAGGTT
AATGTCATGATAATAATGGTTTCTTAGACGTCAGGTGGCACTTTTCGGGGAAATGTGCGCGGAACCCCTA
TTTGTTTATTTTTCTAAATACATTCAAATATGTATCCGCTCATGAGACAATAACCCTGATAAATGCTTCA
ATAATATTGAAAAAGGAAGAGTATGAGTATTCAACATTTCCGTGTCGCCCTTATTCCCTTTTTTGCGGCA
TTTTGCCTTCCTGTTTTTGCTCACCCAGAAACGCTGGTGAAAGTAAAAGATGCTGAAGATCAGTTGGGTG
CACGAGTGGGTTACATCGAACTGGATCTCAACAGCGGTAAGATCCTTGAGAGTTTTCGCCCCGAAGAACG
TTTTCCAATGATGAGCACTTTTAAAGTTCTGCTATGTGGCGCGGTATTATCCCGTATTGACGCCGGGCAA
GAGCAACTCGGTCGCCGCATACACTATTCTCAGAATGACTTGGTTGAGTACTCACCAGTCACAGAAAAGC
ATCTTACGGATGGCATGACAGTAAGAGAATTATGCAGTGCTGCCATAACCATGAGTGATAACACTGCGGC
CAACTTACTTCTGACAACGATCGGAGGACCGAAGGAGCTAACCGCTTTTTTGCACAACATGGGGGATCAT
GTAACTCGCCTTGATCGTTGGGAACCGGAGCTGAATGAAGCCATACCAAACGACGAGCGTGACACCACGA
TGCCTGTAGCAATGGCAACAACGTTGCGCAAACTATTAACTGGCGAACTACTTACTCTAGCTTCCCGGCA
ACAATTAATAGACTGGATGGAGGCGGATAAAGTTGCAGGACCACTTCTGCGCTCGGCCCTTCCGGCTGGC
TGGTTTATTGCTGATAAATCTGGAGCCGGTGAGCGTGGGTCTCGCGGTATCATTGCAGCACTGGGGCCAG
ATGGTAAGCCCTCCCGTATCGTAGTTATCTACACGACGGGGAGTCAGGCAACTATGGATGAACGAAATAG
ACAGATCGCTGAGATAGGTGCCTCACTGATTAAGCATTGGTAACTGTCAGACCAAGTTTACTCATATATA
CTTTAGATTGATTTAAAACTTCATTTTTAATTTAAAAGGATCTAGGTGAAGATCCTTTTTGATAATCTCA
TGACCAAAATCCCTTAACGTGAGTTTTCGTTCCACTGAGCGTCAGACCCCGTAGAAAAGATCAAAGGATC
TTCTTGAGATCCTTTTTTTCTGCGCGTAATCTGCTGCTTGCAAACAAAAAAACCACCGCTACCAGCGGTG
GTTTGTTTGCCGGATCAAGAGCTACCAACTCTTTTTCCGAAGGTAACTGGCTTCAGCAGAGCGCAGATAC
CAAATACTGTTCTTCTAGTGTAGCCGTAGTTAGGCCACCACTTCAAGAACTCTGTAGCACCGCCTACATA
CCTCGCTCTGCTAATCCTGTTACCAGTGGCTGCTGCCAGTGGCGATAAGTCGTGTCTTACCGGGTTGGAC
TCAAGACGATAGTTACCGGATAAGGCGCAGCGGTCGGGCTGAACGGGGGGTTCGTGCACACAGCCCAGCT
TGGAGCGAACGACCTACACCGAACTGAGATACCTACAGCGTGAGCTATGAGAAAGCGCCACGCTTCCCGA
AGGGAGAAAGGCGGACAGGTATCCGGTAAGCGGCAGGGTCGGAACAGGAGAGCGCACGAGGGAGCTTCCA
GGGGGAAACGCCTGGTATCTTTATAGTCCTGTCGGGTTTCGCCACCTCTGACTTGAGCGTCGATTTTTGT
GATGCTCGTCAGGGGGGCGGAGCCTATGGAAAAACGCCAGCAACGCGGCCTTTTTACGGTTCCTGGCCTT
TTGCTGGCCTTTTGCTCACATGT
